>Addgene plasmid #218324 | pQLL-MAG[EF1α-copGFP] | addgene full sequence | sequence record 444763 | Addgene NGS Result
CTCAGTCATTTCATTTCTTCATGTTTGAGCCGATTTTTTCTCCCGTAAATGCCTTGAATCAGCCTATTTA
GACCGTTTCTTCGCCATTTAAGGCGTTATCCCCAGTTTTTA
[978 nt withheld, positions 112-1089]
GATGAACCCTGTTCTATGGCTCCAGATGACAAACATGATCTCATATCAGGGACTTGTTCGCACCTTCCCT
AATAGTGCTTTCATGAAAGTTTGGTAAAGATTGATTCACTTTAAGTCATGAAATATGATAAGTGAATAAT
AAATTGATAAGTGGTCCTATTGATTTGTCCGACACTGTATACAATTGAGAGACGCAAGACACTGCGGATC
GAGACGCATTGCGTGGTTCGACTGGCCGTCGTTTTACAACGAAAGGGCCTCGTGATACGCCTATTTTTAT
AGGTTAATGTCATGATAATAATGGTTTCTTAGACGTCAGGTGGCACTTTTCGGGGAAATGTGCGCGGAAC
CCCTATTTGTTTATTTTTCTAAATACATTCAAATATGTATCCGCTCATGAGACAATAACCCTGATAAATG
CTTCAATAATATTGAAAAAGGAAGAGTATGAGTATTCAACATTTCCGTGTCGCCCTTATTCCCTTTTTTG
CGGCATTTTGCCTTCCTGTTTTTGCTCACCCAGAAACGCTGGTGAAAGTAAAAGATGCTGAAGATCAGTT
GGGTGCACGAGTGGGTTACATCGAACTGGATCTCAACAGCGGTAAGATCCTTGAGAGTTTTCGCCCCGAA
GAACGTTTTCCAATGATGAGCACTTTTAAAGTTCTGCTATGTGGCGCGGTATTATCCCGTATTGACGCCG
GGCAAGAGCAACTCGGTCGCCGCATACACTATTCTCAGAATGACTTGGTTGAGTACTCACCAGTCACAGA
AAAGCATCTTACGGATGGCATGACAGTAAGAGAATTATGTAGTGCTGCCATAACCATGAGTGATAACACG
GCGGCCAACTTACTTCTGACAACGATCGGAGGACCGAAGGAGCTAACCGCTTTTTTGCGCAACATGGGGG
ATCATGTAACTCGCCTTGATCGTTGGGAACCGGAGCTGAATGAAGCCATACCAAACGACGAGCGTGATAC
CACGATGCCTGTAGCGATGGCAACAACGTTGCGCAAACTATTAACTGGCGAACTACTTACTCTAGCTTCC
CGGCAACAATTAATAGACTGGATGGAGGCGGATAAAGTTGCAGGACCACTTCTGCGCTCGGCCCTTCCGG
CTGGCTGGTTTATTGCTGATAAATCTGGAGCCGGTGAGCGTGGGTCCCGCGGTATTATTGCAGCACTGGG
GCCAGATGGTAAGCCCTCCCGTATCGTAGTTATCTACACGACGGGGAGTCAGGCAACTATGGATGAACGA
AAGAGACAGATCGCTGAGATAGGTGCCTCACTGATTAAGCATTGGTAACTGTCAGACCAAGTTTACTCAT
ATATACTTTAGATTGATTTAAAACTTCATTTTTAATTTAAAAGGATCTAGGTGAAGATCCTTTTTGATAA
TCTCATGACCAAAATCCCTTAACGTGAGTTTTCGTTCCACTGAGCGTCAGACCCCGTAGAAAAGATCAAA
GGATCTTCTTGAGATCCTTTTTTTCTGCGCGTAATCTGCTGCTTGCAAACAAAAAAACCACCGCTACCAG
CGGTGGTTTGTTTGCCGGATCAAGAGCTACCAACTCTTTTTCCGAAGGTAACTGGCTTCAGCAGAGCGCA
GATACCAAATACTGTTCTTCTAGTGTAGCCGTAGTTAGGCCACCACTTCAAGAACTCTGTAGCACCGCCT
ACATACCTCGCTCTGCTAATCCTGTTACCAGTGGCTGCTGCCAGTGGCGATAAGTCGTGTCTTACCGGGT
TGGACTCAAGACGATAGTTACCGGATAAGGCGCAGCGGTCGGGCTGAACGGGGGGTTCGTGCACACAGCC
CAGCTTGGAGCGAACGACCTACACCGAACTGAGATACCTACAGCGTGAGCTATGAGAAAGCGCCACGCTT
CCCGAAGGGAGAAAGGCGGACAGGTATCCGGTAAGCGGCAGGGTCGGAACAGGAGAGCGCACGAGGGAGC
TTCCAGGGGGAAACGCCTGGTATCTTTATAGTCCTGTCGGGTTTCGCCACCTCTGACTTGAGCGTCGATT
TTTGTGATGCTCGTCAGGGGGGCGGAGCCTATGGAAAAACGCCAGCAACGCGGCCTTTTTACGGTTCCTG
GCCTTTTGCTGGCCTTTTGCTCACATGTTCTTTCCTGCGTTATCCCCTGATTCTGTGGGTAACCGTATTA
CCGCCTTTGAGTGAGCTGATACCGCTCGCCGCAGCCGAACGACCGAGCGCAGCGAGTCAGTGAGCGAGGA
AGCGGCACACAGGAAACAGCTATGACCGTCTCGGTTGGCAGTGACTCCGTCTCTGGGCCCTATACAGTGT
CGGACAAATCAATAGGACCACTTAATAATGTTTTATTCACTTATCACATTTCATTACCTAAAGTGAATCA
ATATTTACCAAATTTTCATGAAAGCACTTTTCGGATGTTGGCTTAAAGTCTGCTTTGAAAGTTTGTTGAT
AAGTTAACAAACAAAAAAGTTATTATAAGAAATGTTGAAAAAACCCCAAAAATCATGCGACAAAATAATA
GGACCAGTATAGAAAATTTTATTATTTTAACCATTTATCATTATTGCCTATAAATAATTACAGCTCCGGC
TTTTAATTCGCAATGTGGCCAGCCCGTACATTTGAAAAACTAAAGAAAATAACAAAACAGCCTTATCCTG
GGCTAACTTGGTAGCATCTCGAGGGCGCGCCCTCGCCCTTTGGTCTCCCCCTCTTAAGTACCACATTTGT
AGAGGTTTTACTTGCTTTAAAAAACCTCCCACACCTCCCCCTGAACCTGAAACATAAAATGAATGCAATT
GTTGTTGTTAACTTGTTTATTGCAGCTTATAATGGTTACAAATAAAGCAATAGCATCACAAATTTCACAA
ATAAAGCATTTTTTTCACTGCATTCTAGTTGTGGTTTGTCCAAACTCATCGAGCTCGAGATCTGGCGAAG
GCGATGGGGGTCTTGAAGGCGTGCTGGTACTCCACGATGCCCAGCTCGGTGTTGCTGTGCAGCTCCTCCA
CGCGGCGGAAGGCGAACATGGGGCCCCCGTTCTGCAGGATGCTGGGGTGGATGGCGCTCTTGAAGTGCAT
GTGGCTGTCCACCACGAAGCTGTAGTAGCCGCCGTCGCGCAGGCTGAAGGTGCGGGCGAAGCTGCCCACC
AGCACGTTATCGCCCATGGGGTGCAGGTGCTCCACGGTGGCGTTGCTGCGGATGATCTTGTCGGTGAAGA
TCACGCTGTCCTCGGGGAAGCCGGTGCCCACCACCTTGAAGTCGCCGATCACGCGGCCGGCCTCGTAGCG
GTAGCTGAAGCTCACGTGCAGCACGCCGCCGTCCTCGTACTTCTCGATGCGGGTGTTGGTGTAGCCGCCG
TTGTTGATGGCGTGCAGGAAGGGGTTCTCGTAGCCGCTGGGGTAGGTGCCGAAGTGGTAGAAGCCGTAGC
CCATCACGTGGCTCAGCAGGTAGGGGCTGAAGGTCAGGGCGCCTTTGGTGCTCTTCATCTTGTTGGTCAT
GCGGCCCTGCTCGGGGGTGCCCTCTCCGCCGCCCACCAGCTCGAACTCCACGCCGTTCAGGGTGCCGGTG
ATGCGGCACTCGATCTTCATGGCGGGCATGGTGGCGACCGGTAGCGCTAGCGGCTTCGGTACCGGATCCC
TCACGACACCTGAAATGGAAGAAAAAAACTTTGAACCACTGTCTGAGGCTTGAGAATGAACCAAGATCCA
AACTCAAAAAGGGCAAATTCCAAGGAGAATTACATCAAGTGCCAAGCTGGCCTAACTTCAGTCTCCACCC
ACTCAGTGTGGGGAAACTCCATCGCATAAAACCCCTCCCCCCAACCTAAAGACGACGTACTCCAAAAGCT
CGAGAACTAATCGAGGTGCCTGGACGGCGCCCGGTACTCAGTGGAGTCACATGAAGCGACGGCTGAGGAC
GGAAAGGCCCTTTTCCTTTGTGTGGGTGACTCACCCGCCCGCTCTCCCGAGCGCCGCGTCCTCCATTTTG
AGCTCCCTGCAGCAGGGCCGGGAAGCGGCCATCTTTCCGCTCACGCAACTGGTGCCGACCGGGCCAGCCT
TGCCGCCCAGGGCGGGGCGATACACGGCGGCGCGAGGCCAGGCACCAGAGCAGGCCGGCGAGCTTGAGAC
TACCCCCGTCCGATTCTCGGTGGCCGCGCTCGCAGGCCCCGCCTCGCCGAACATGTGCGCTGGGACGCAC
GGGCCCCGTCGCCGCCCGCGGCCCCAAAAACCGAAATACCAGTGTGCAGATCTTGGCCCGCATTTACAAG
ACTATCTTGCCAGAAAAAAAGCGTCGCAGCAGGTCATCAAAAATTTTAAATGGCTAGAGACTTATCGAAA
GCAGCGAGACAGGCGCGAAGGTGCCACCAGATTCGCACGCGGCGGCCCCAGCGCCCAGGCCAGGCCTCAA
CTCAAGCACGAGGCGAAGGGGCTCCTTAAGCGCAAGGCCTCGAACTCTCCCACCCACTTCCAACCCGAAG
CTCGGGATCAAGAATCACGTACTGCAGCCAGGTGGAAGTAATTCAAGGCACGCAAGGGCCATAACCCGTA
AAGAGGCCAGGCCCGCGGGAACCACACACGGCACTTACCTGTGTTCTGGCGGCAAACCCGTTGCGAAAAA
GAACGTTCACGGCGACTACTGCACTTATATACGGTTCTCCCCCACCCTCGGGAAAAAGGCGGAGCCAGTA
CACGACATCACTTTCCCAGTTTACCCCGCGCCACCTTCTCTAGGCACCGGGTCAATTGCCGACCCCTCCC
CCCAACTTCTCGGGGACTGTGGGCGATGTGCGCTCTGCCCACTGACGGGCACCGGAGCCACTAGTCAATA
ATCAATGCCTCTAGCACCGGTCGTTGGAATTCCTTCAATCAAGCGCTTGAAGTAGTGCACCCAAAAATAC
ACGAGCTAATGGATCGTGTGAAGTGTTCTAGGCAACGGCTTAGAACACAGTGTAAGCGATCCAGCGCTGT
GACGCGCTTTTATACCCATAGACGAAGGTACTCACCACTATTTCGTCTCTCAGTGCAAAGGGAGCTCAAA
ACCCTTAAGCGAGTGCCGTAATATTCTTGCATTAGTAAATTAGAGCATGTTAATTAAAGACACAGCGAAT
TGCCACTGCGCTAAGCGTTTCTACAAAAAAAATGAATACGCATTAGTTCACTAATTTAAGTTAAGTTATC
CGACAACTCAATAACATCAAAAACTGTGTTTTAACAATAATAAATGATAATTATTTTAAAATTTTCTGAA
CTGGTCCTATTATTTTGGCGCATGATTTTTGGGTTATTTTTACATTTCTTATCATAACTTTTTTGTTTCT
TAACTTTTCACCAAACTTTAAAAACATTCTTAAAGTAAACATTCTAAGGAAGGTGCGAATAAGCGGGGAA
ATTCTTCTCGGCTGA
Features (pLannotate 1.2.2; 13 found; start..end, strand, type, name):
    112..1089    -  CDS            insH10 (sequence withheld): INH10_ECOLI - Protein inferred from homology: Swiss-Prot protein existence level 3. Involved in the transposition of the insertion sequence IS5. From Escherichia coli (strain K12).
   1088..1162    +  CDS            yghO (fragment) (sequence partly withheld): YGHO_ECOLI - Experimental evidence at transcript level: Swiss-Prot protein existence level 2. From Escherichia coli (strain K12).
   1320..1340    +  CDS            lacZα (fragment): LacZα fragment of β-galactosidase; lacZ fragment
   1432..1536    +  promoter       AmpR promoter: bla
   1537..2397    +  CDS            AmpR: β-lactamase; bla; confers resistance to ampicillin, carbenicillin, and related antibiotics
   2568..3156    +  rep_origin     ori: high-copy-number ColE1/pMB1/pBR322/pUC origin of replication
   3808..3876    +  CDS            large T antigen (fragment): large T antigen from SV40 (simian virus 40)
   3899..3980    +  polyA_signal   SV40 poly(A) signal: SV40 polyadenylation signal
   4023..4688    -  CDS            ppluGFP2: ppluGFP2 is a basic (constitutively fluorescent) green fluorescent protein published in 2004, derived from Pontellina plumata.
   4739..4942    -  intron         EF-1α intron A: truncated intron upstream of the start codon of human EF-1α
   5568..5677    -  intron         EF-1α intron A (fragment): intron upstream of the start codon of human EF-1α
   5678..5889    -  promoter       EF-1α core promoter: core promoter for human elongation factor EF-1α
   5909..5926    -  enhancer       CMV enhancer (fragment): human cytomegalovirus immediate early enhancer
