[The description below was written by a language model from this plasmid's Addgene catalogue record and pLannotate feature annotations shown in this document.]
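Description:
pQLL-MAG[EF1α-copGFP] is a transposon donor plasmid built on the pQLL backbone and catalogued as a mammalian expression vector. It carries a synthetic copGFP expression cassette intended to sit between the terminal repeats of the MAG DNA transposon, so that a MAG transposase supplied in trans can excise the cassette from the plasmid and integrate it into the genome of mammalian cells. The 6,494-nt sequence annotation does not label the MAG transposon ends themselves, so their positions and lengths cannot be given from the record. The unannotated stretches flanking the reporter cassette are the likely location. In bacteria the plasmid is maintained through a ColE1/pUC-type origin and selected with ampicillin through the AmpR (β-lactamase) gene and its own promoter. The catalogue lists it as low copy although this type of origin is usually annotated as high copy.

The payload lies on the reverse strand. A human EF-1α core promoter with portions of EF-1α intron A drives the copepod green fluorescent protein annotated as ppluGFP2 (copGFP, from Pontellina plumata). An SV40 polyadenylation region sits at the downstream end of the cassette. A very short CMV enhancer match next to the promoter is probably incidental.

The sequenced record also contains an E. coli IS5 transposase gene (insH) and a small adjoining yghO fragment in the backbone. This suggests an IS5 insertion sequence picked up during propagation in bacteria rather than a designed element, though the record does not comment on it. The plasmid comes from a survey of DNA transposons tested in human cells, where green fluorescence would serve as the readout for delivery and stable integration of the cargo.
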