Addgene plasmid #218324: pQLL-MAG[EF1α-copGFP]
Purpose: Donor plasmid of MAG Transposon with copGFP mammalian expression cassette
Depositing lab: Haoyi Wang. Depositing organization: Institute of Zoology, Chinese Academy of Sciences. Publication: Heterologous survey of 130 DNA transposons in human cells highlights their functional divergence and expands the genome engineering toolbox. Zhang T, Tan S, Tang N, Li Y, Zhang C, Sun J, Guo Y, Gao H, Cai Y, Sun W, Wang C, Fu L, Ma H, Wu Y, Hu X, Zhang X, Gee P, Yan W, Zhao Y, Chen Q, Guo B, Wang H, Zhang YE. Cell. 2024 Jul 11;187(14):3741-3760.e30. doi: 10.1016/j.cell.2024.05.007. Epub 2024 Jun 5. PubMed 38843831.
Backbone
  Vector backbone: pQLL
  Vector type: Mammalian Expression
Growth in bacteria
  Bacterial resistance: Ampicillin, 100 μg/mL
  Growth temperature: 37°C
  Growth strain: DH5alpha
  Copy number: Low Copy
Gene/Insert
  Gene/Insert name: copGFP mammalian expression cassette
  Species: Synthetic
  Cloning method: Restriction Enzyme; 5′ cloning site Unknown (unknown if destroyed); 3′ cloning site Unknown (unknown if destroyed)
Terms and licenses: Academic/Nonprofit Terms; Industry Terms: Not Available to Industry
How to cite: pQLL-MAG[EF1α-copGFP] was a gift from Haoyi Wang (Addgene plasmid # 218324 ; http://n2t.net/addgene:218324 ; RRID:Addgene_218324)
